>Addgene plasmid #54676 | mCrimson2-N1 | depositor partial sequence | sequence record 85073 | insert sequence
GCTAGTGACGTCAGATCCGCTAGCGCTACCGGACTCAGATCTCGAGCTCAAGCTTCGAATTCTGCAGTCG
ACGGTACCGCGGGCCCGGGATCCACCGGTCGCCACCATGGTGAGCAAGGGCGAGGAGCTGATCAAGGAGA
ACATGCACAGCAAGCTGTACCTGGAAGGCAGCGTGAACGGCCACCAGTTCAAGTGCACCCACGAAGGGGA
GGGCAAGCCCTACGAGGGCACCCAGACCAACAGGATCAAGGTGGTGGAGGGAGGCCCCCTGCCGTTCGCA
TTCGACATCCTGGCCACCATGTTTATGTACGGGAGCAAGGCCTTCATCAAGTACCCCAAGGGCCTCCCCG
ATTATTTTAAGCAGTCCTTCCCTGAGGGCTTCACATGGGAGAGAACCATGGTGTTCGAAGACGGGGGCGT
GCTGACCGCCACCCAGGACACCAGCCTCCAGGACGGCTGCCTCATCTACAACGTGAAGCTGAGAGGGGTG
AACTTCCCAGCCAACGGCCCCGTGATGAAGCAGACAACACTGGGCTGGGAGCCCAGCACCGAGACCCTGT
ACCCCGCTGACGGCGCCCTGGAAGGCAGATGCGACATGGCCCTGAAGCTCGTGGGCGGGGGCCACCTGCA
CTGCAACTTCAAGACCACATACAAATCCAAGAAACCCGCTACAAACCTCAAGATGCCCGGCGTCCACTAC
GTGGACCGCAGACTGGAAAGAATCAAGGAGGCCGACAACGAGACCTACGTCGAGCAGCACGAGGTGGCTG
TGGCCAGATACTGCGACCTCCCTAGCAAACTGGGGCACAAACTTAATGGCATGGACGAGCTGTACAAGTA
AGCGGCCGCGACTCTAGATCATAATCAGCCATACCACATTTGTAGAGGTTTTACTTGCTTTAAAAAACCT
CCCACACCTCCCCCTGAACCTGAAACATAAA
