>Addgene plasmid #54676 | mCrimson2-N1 | addgene partial sequence | sequence record 90944 | CMV-F 5'-CGCAAATGGGCGGTAGGCGTG-3'
GTGAACCGTCAGATCCGCTAGCGCTACCGGACTCAGATCTCGAGCTCAAGCTTCGAATTCTGCAGTCGAC
GGTACCGCGGGCCCGGGATCCACCGGTCGCCACCATGGTGAGCAAGGGCGAGGAGCTGATCAAGGAGAAC
ATGCACAGCAAGCTGTACCTGGAAGGCAGCGTGAACGGCCACCAGTTCAAGTGCACCCACGAAGGGGAGG
GCAAGCCCTACGAGGGCACCCAGACCAACAGGATCAAGGTGGTGGAGGGAGGCCCCCTGCCGTTCGCATT
CGACATCCTGGCCACCATGTTTATGTACGGGAGCAAGGCCTTCATCAAGTACCCCAAGGGCCTCCCCGAT
TATTTTAAGCAGTCCTTCCCTGAGGGCTTCACATGGGAGAGAACCATGGTGTTCGAAGACGGGGGCGTGC
TGACCGCCACCCAGGACACCAGCCTCCAGGACGGCTGCCTCATCTACAACGTGAAGCTGAGAGGGGTGAA
CTTCCCAGCCAACGGCCCCGTGATGAAGCAGACAACACTGGGCTGGGAGCCCAGCACCGAGACCCTGTAC
CCCGCTGACGGCGCCCTGGAAGGCAGATGCGACATGGCCCTGAAGCTCGTGGGCGGGGGCCACCTGCACT
GCAACTTCAAGACCACATACAAATCCAAGAAACCCGCTACAAACCTCAAGATGCCCGGCGTCCACTACGT
GGACCGCAGACTGGAAAGAATCAAGGAGGCCGACAACGAGACCTACGTCGAGCAGCACGAGGTGGCTGTG
GCCAGATACTGCGACCTCCCTAGCAAACTGGGGCACAAACTTAATGGCATGGACGAGCTGTACAAGTAA
