[The description below was written by a language model from this plasmid's Addgene catalogue record.]
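Description:
mCrimson2-N1 is an empty mammalian expression backbone of about 4.75 kb, designed as an "N1"-style cloning vector for making fluorescent fusion proteins. It carries no insert; its payload is the coding sequence for the red fluorescent protein mCrimson2, recorded with an excitation maximum of 588 nm and an emission maximum of 615 nm. In the N1 arrangement the fluorescent protein sits downstream of the cloning region, so a gene of interest inserted in frame and without a stop codon is expressed with mCrimson2 fused to its C terminus. Used without an insert, the vector would be expected to express the untagged fluorescent protein, which can serve as a localization or transfection control.

The plasmid is maintained in E. coli as a high-copy plasmid under kanamycin selection, and it provides a neomycin resistance marker so that transfected mammalian cells can be selected with G418, for example to derive stable lines. The record does not state the promoter driving the fusion cassette, the polyadenylation signal, the origin of replication or the composition of the multiple cloning site, and no feature table is provided, so these details cannot be confirmed here. Typical use is building C-terminally tagged fusions for live-cell or fixed-cell fluorescence imaging of protein localization in the orange-red part of the spectrum, alone or alongside spectrally distinct fluorescent proteins.
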