Addgene plasmid #54676: mCrimson2-N1
Purpose: (Empty Backbone) Localization: N1 Cloning Vector, Excitation: 588, Emission: 615
Depositing lab: Michael Davidson. Depositing organization: Florida State University, Tallahassee.
Backbone
  Vector backbone: mCrimson2-N1
  Backbone size (bp): 4750
  Vector type: Mammalian Expression
  Selectable markers: Neomycin (select with G418)
  Tag / fusion protein: mCrimson2 (C terminal on backbone)
Growth in bacteria
  Bacterial resistance: Kanamycin, 50 μg/mL
  Growth temperature: 37°C
  Growth strain: DH5alpha
  Copy number: High Copy
Gene/Insert
  Gene/Insert name: None
  Tag / fusion protein: mCrimson2 (C terminal on backbone)
Terms and licenses: Academic/Nonprofit Terms; Industry Terms
Depositor comments: . Excitation = 588; Emission = 615
How to cite: mCrimson2-N1 was a gift from Michael Davidson (Addgene plasmid # 54676 ; http://n2t.net/addgene:54676 ; RRID:Addgene_54676)
